>Addgene plasmid #20221 | Vh-HA-2xFKBP | addgene partial sequence | sequence record 26075 | BGH-rev 5'-TAGAAGGCACAGTCGAGG-3'
NNGNNNNNNNGGNCTCTAGACTCGAGCGGCCGCCACTGTGCTGGATATCTGCAGAATTCCACCACACTGG
ACTAGTGGATCCGAGCTCGGTACCTCTAGTTTCCAGTTTTAGAAGCTCCACATCGAAGACGAGAGTGGCA
TGTGGTGGGATGATGCCTGGGTGCCCAGTGGCACCATAGGCATAATCTGGAGATATAGTCAGTTTGGCTC
TCTGACCCACACTCATCTGGGCAACCCCTTCTTCCCAGCCTCGGATCACCTCCTGCTTGCCTAGCATAAA
CTTAAATGGCTTGTTTCTGTCCCGGGAGGAATCAAATTTCTTTCCATCTTCAAGCATCCCGGTGTAGTGC
ACCACGCAGGTCTGGCCGCGCTTGGGGAAGGTGCGCCCGTCTCCTGGGGAGATGGTTTCCACCTGCACTC
CTCTAGTTTCCAGTTTTAGAAGCTCCACATCGAAGACGAGAGTGGCATGTGGTGGGATGATGCCTGGGTG
CCCAGTTGCACCATAGGCATAATCTGGAGATATAGTCAGTTTGGCTCTCTGACCCACACTCATCTGGGCA
ACCCCTTCTTCCCAGCCTCGGATCACCTCCTGCTTGCCTAGCATAAACTTAAAGGGCTTGTTTCTGTCCC
GGGAGGAATCAAATTTCTTTCCATCTTCAAGCATCCCGGTGTAGTGCACCACGCAGGTCTGGCCGCGCTT
GGGGAAGGTGCGCCCGTCTCCTGGGGAGATGGTTTCCACCTGCACTCCTGCGTAGTCTGGTACGTCGTAC
GGAATTACNNNNNNCGGNCCCCNNNNNN
