[The description below was written by a language model from this plasmid's Addgene catalogue record.]
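Description:
Vh-HA-2xFKBP is a mammalian expression plasmid built on the pcDNA3.1(+) backbone (about 5.4 kb without insert). It is propagated in E. coli as a high-copy plasmid under ampicillin selection, and it carries a neomycin resistance marker so that transfected mammalian cells can be selected with G418. The record does not include a feature table. However, the CMV-forward and BGH-reverse sequencing primers fit the standard pcDNA3.1 layout, in which the insert lies between the CMV immediate-early promoter and the bovine growth hormone polyadenylation signal.

The 879 bp insert, cloned between NdeI and KpnI sites that both remain intact, encodes a fusion protein with three parts. A murine immunoglobulin VH chain signal peptide sits at the N terminus, followed by an HA epitope tag and then two tandem copies of human FKBP (FKBP1A, also called FKBP12, the FK506-binding protein). The signal peptide should send the protein into the secretory pathway, and the HA tag allows antibody detection. FKBP is a widely used ligand-binding module in chemically induced dimerization systems, where a bifunctional small molecule brings an FKBP fusion together with a second protein that carries a matching receptor domain.

The associated publication concerns conditional glycosylation in eukaryotic cells using a biocompatible chemical inducer of dimerization, so this construct most likely serves as a secretory-pathway FKBP component or control in that system. The record does not state its exact role, its partner constructs, or the dimerizer used.
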