Addgene plasmid #20221: Vh-HA-2xFKBP
Depositing lab: Carolyn Bertozzi. Depositing organization: University of California, Berkeley. Publication: Conditional glycosylation in eukaryotic cells using a biocompatible chemical inducer of dimerization. Czlapinski JL, Schelle MW, Miller LW, Laughlin ST, Kohler JJ, Cornish VW, Bertozzi CR. J Am Chem Soc. 2008 Oct 8. 130(40):13186-7. 10.1021/ja8037728 PubMed 18788807.
Backbone
  Vector backbone: pcDNA3.1(+)
  Backbone manufacturer: Invitrogen
  Backbone size w/o insert (bp): 5400
  Vector type: Mammalian Expression
  Selectable markers: Neomycin (select with G418)
Growth in bacteria
  Bacterial resistance: Ampicillin, 100 μg/mL
  Growth temperature: 37°C
  Growth strain: DH5alpha
  Copy number: High Copy
Gene/Insert
  Gene/Insert name: 2xFKBP (alt names: FKBP; FK506 binding protein)
  Species: H. sapiens (human)
  Insert size (bp): 879
  Entrez Gene: FKBP1A (a.k.a. FKBP-12, FKBP-1A, FKBP1, FKBP12, PKC12, PKCI2, PPIASE)
  Tag / fusion protein: Vh (N terminal on insert); HA (N terminal on insert)
  Cloning method: Restriction Enzyme; 5′ cloning site NdeI (not destroyed); 3′ cloning site KpnI (not destroyed)
  Sequencing primers: 5′ CMV-F; 3′ BGH reverse
Resource information
  A portion of this plasmid was derived from a plasmid made by: FKBP gene was a gift from David Austin & Fei Liu (Yale University)
Terms and licenses: Academic/Nonprofit Terms; Industry Terms: Not Available to Industry
Depositor comments: murine VH chain signal peptide followed by a HA tag and two repeats of FKBP
How to cite: Vh-HA-2xFKBP was a gift from Carolyn Bertozzi (Addgene plasmid # 20221 ; http://n2t.net/addgene:20221 ; RRID:Addgene_20221)
